Addgene plasmid #81616: pDONR223_TMPO_p.D185H
Purpose: Gateway Donor vector containing TMPO , part of the Target Accelerator Plasmid Collection.
Depositing lab: Jesse Boehm & William Hahn & David Root. Depositing organization: Broad Institute. Publication: Systematic Functional Interrogation of Rare Cancer Variants Identifies Oncogenic Alleles. Kim E, Ilic N, Shrestha Y, Zou L, Kamburov A, Zhu C, Yang X, Lubonja R, Tran N, Nguyen C, Lawrence MS, Piccioni F, Bagul M, Doench JG, Chouinard CR, Wu X, Hogstrom L, Natoli T, Tamayo P, Horn H, Corsello SM, Lage K, Root DE, Subramanian A, Golub TR, Getz G, Boehm JS, Hahn WC. Cancer Discov. 2016 Jul;6(7):714-26. doi: 10.1158/2159-8290.CD-16-0160. Epub 2016 May 4. PubMed 27147599.
Backbone
  Vector backbone: pDONR223
  Backbone manufacturer: Invitrogen
  Backbone size w/o insert (bp): 2790
  Vector type: Gateway Entry vector
Growth in bacteria
  Bacterial resistance: Spectinomycin, 50 μg/mL
  Growth temperature: 37°C
  Growth strain: DH5alpha
  Copy number: High Copy
Gene/Insert
  Gene/Insert name: TMPO
  Species: H. sapiens (human)
  Mutation: D185H
  GenBank ID: NM_001032283.2
  Entrez Gene: TMPO (a.k.a. CMD1T, LAP2, LEMD4, PRO0868, TP)
  Promoter: None
  Cloning method: Gateway Cloning
  Sequencing primers: 5′ M13pUC-fwd; 3′ M13-Rev
Terms and licenses: Academic/Nonprofit Terms; Industry Terms: Not Available to Industry
Depositor comments: Closed state: stop codon immediately follows insert
How to cite: pDONR223_TMPO_p.D185H was a gift from Jesse Boehm & William Hahn & David Root (Addgene plasmid # 81616 ; http://n2t.net/addgene:81616 ; RRID:Addgene_81616)
