[The description below was written by a language model from this plasmid's Addgene catalogue record and pLannotate feature annotations shown in this document.]
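Description:
pDONR223_TMPO_p.D185H is a Gateway entry clone built on the Invitrogen pDONR223 backbone. It carries the human TMPO open reading frame (thymopoietin, also known as LAP2) with the missense substitution D185H. The plasmid is maintained in E. coli at high copy number through a ColE1/pUC-type origin. It is selected with spectinomycin through the aadA aminoglycoside adenylyltransferase gene (SmR), which lies downstream of a fragment of the class 1 integron Pc promoter. Short lacZα, lacI and gentamicin-resistance fragments are also annotated and appear to be backbone remnants. rrnB T1 and T2 terminators in the backbone probably help insulate the cloning region from read-through transcription.

In the 4,158-nt sequenced record, the TMPO coding sequence matches the LAP2 beta isoform and is flanked on both sides by attL recombination sites. The annotation tool labels both sites as an attL variant. These sites let LR Clonase move the ORF directionally into any compatible Gateway destination vector. The record lists no promoter for the insert. A T7 promoter sits just outside the downstream attL site, pointing back toward the insert on the opposite strand, so it does not drive sense expression of TMPO. Expression therefore depends on the destination vector chosen. The clone is in the "closed" configuration, with a stop codon immediately after the ORF, so it yields native or N-terminally tagged protein but not C-terminal fusions. It belongs to the Target Accelerator Plasmid Collection, a resource assembled to test rare cancer-associated variants for oncogenic activity. Its usual role is as a shuttle template for building expression constructs that compare this mutant allele with wild-type TMPO.
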