Features (pLannotate 1.2.2; 12 found; start..end, strand, type, name):
     38..74      -  CDS            lacZα (fragment): LacZα fragment of β-galactosidase; lacZ fragment
     91..186     +  protein_bind   attL3: mutant version of attL; recombination site for the Gateway® LR reaction LR Clonase™
    192..1553    +  CDS            TMPO: LAP2B_HUMAN - Also known as LAP2. Experimental evidence at protein level: Swiss-Prot protein existence level 1. Thymopoietin (TP) and Thymopentin (TP5) may play a role in T- cell development and function. TP5 is an immunomodulating pentapeptide. From Homo sapiens (Human).
   1561..1656    -  protein_bind   attL3: mutant version of attL; recombination site for the Gateway® LR reaction LR Clonase™
   1675..1693    -  promoter       T7 promoter: promoter for bacteriophage T7 RNA polymerase
   1883..1906    +  promoter       Pc promoter (fragment): intI1 (promoter lies within the coding sequence); class 1 integron promoter
   2082..2138    +  CDS            GmR (fragment): gentamycin acetyltransferase; aacC1; confers resistance to gentamycin
   2145..2936    +  CDS            SmR: aminoglycoside adenylyltransferase (Murphy, 1985); aadA; confers resistance to spectinomycin and streptomycin
   3029..3617    +  rep_origin     ori: high-copy-number ColE1/pMB1/pBR322/pUC origin of replication
   3800..3892    +  CDS            lacI (fragment): lac repressor; lacI; The lac repressor binds to the lac operator to inhibit transcription in E. coli. This inhibition can be relieved by adding lactose or isopropyl-β-D-thiogalactopyranoside (IPTG).
   3947..3974    -  terminator     rrnB T2 terminator: transcription terminator T2 from the E. coli rrnB gene
   4106..4149    +  terminator     rrnB T1 terminator: Escherichia coli rrnB; transcription terminator T1 from the E. coli rrnB gene
>Addgene plasmid #81616 | pDONR223_TMPO_p.D185H | addgene full sequence | sequence record 167353 | Addgene NGS Result
GGCAGTTCCCTACTCTCGCGTTAACGCTAGCATGGATGTTTTCCCAGTCACGACGTTGTAAAACGACGGC
CAGTCTTAAGCTCGGGCCCCAAATAATGATTTTATTTTGACTGATAGTGACCTGTTCGTTGCAACAAATT
GATGAGCAATGCTTTTTTATAATGCCAACTTTGTACAAAAAAGTTGGCACCATGCCGGAGTTCCTGGAAG
ACCCCTCGGTCCTGACAAAAGACAAGTTGAAGAGTGAGTTGGTCGCCAACAATGTGACGCTGCCGGCCGG
GGAGCAGCGCAAAGACGTGTACGTCCAGCTCTACCTGCAGCACCTCACGGCTCGCAACCGGCCGCCGCTC
CCCGCCGGCACCAACAGCAAGGGGCCCCCGGACTTCTCCAGTGACGAAGAGCGCGAGCCCACCCCGGTCC
TCGGCTCTGGGGCCGCCGCCGCGGGCCGGAGCCGAGCAGCCGTCGGCAGGAAAGCCACAAAAAAAACTGA
TAAACCCAGACAAGAAGATAAAGATGATCTAGATGTAACAGAGCTCACTAATGAAGATCTTTTGGATCAG
CTTGTGAAATACGGAGTGAATCCTGGTCCTATTGTGGGAACAACCAGGAAGCTATATGAGAAAAAGCTTT
TGAAACTGAGGGAACAAGGAACAGAATCAAGATCTTCTACTCCTCTGCCAACAATTTCTTCTTCAGCAGA
AAATACAAGGCAGAATGGAAGTAATGATTCTGACAGATACAGTCACAATGAAGAAGACTCTAAAATAGAG
CTCAAGCTTGAGAAGAGAGAACCACTAAAGGGCAGAGCAAAGACTCCAGTAACACTCAAGCAAAGAAGAG
TTGAGCACAATCAGAGCTATTCTCAAGCTGGAATAACTGAGACTGAATGGACAAGTGGATCTTCAAAAGG
CGGACCTCTGCAGGCATTAACTAGGGAATCTACAAGAGGGTCAAGAAGAACTCCAAGGAAAAGGGTGGAA
ACTTCAGAACATTTTCGTATAGATGGTCCAGTAATTTCAGAGAGTACTCCCATAGCTGAAACTATAATGG
CTTCAAGCAACGAATCCTTAGTTGTCAATAGGGTGACTGGAAATTTCAAGCATGCATCTCCTATTCTGCC
AATCACTGAATTCTCAGACATACCCAGAAGAGCACCAAAGAAACCATTGACAAGAGCTGAAGTGGGAGAA
AAAACAGAGGAAAGAAGAGTAGAAAGGGATATTCTTAAGGAAATGTTCCCCTATGAAGCATCTACACCAA
CAGGAATTAGTGCTAGTTGCCGCAGACCAATCAAAGGGGCTGCAGGCCGGCCATTAGAACTCAGTGATTT
CAGGATGGAGGAGTCTTTTTCATCTAAATATGTTCCTAAGTATGTTCCCTTGGCAGATGTCAAGTCAGAA
AAGACAAAAAAGGGACGCTCCATTCCCGTATGGATAAAAATTTTGCTGTTTGTTGTTGTGGCAGTTTTTT
TGTTTTTGGTCTATCAAGCTATGGAAACCAACCAAGTAAATCCCTTCTCTAATTTTCTTCATGTTGACCC
TAGAAAATCCAACTGATTGCCAACTTTCTTGTACAAAGTTGGCATTATAAGAAAGCATTGCTTATCAATT
TGTTGCAACGAACAGGTCACTATCAGTCAAAATAAAATCATTATTTGCCATCCAGCTGATATCCCCTATA
GTGAGTCGTATTACATGGTCATAGCTGTTTCCTGGCAGCTCTGGCCCGTGTCTCAAAATCTCTGATGTTA
CATTGCACAAGATAAAAATATATCATCATGCCTCCTCTAGACCAGCCAGGACAGAAATGCCTCGACTTCG
CTGCTACCCAAGGTTGCCGGGTGACGCACACCGTGGAAACGGATGAAGGCACGAACCCAGTGGACATAAG
CCTGTTCGGTTCGTAAGCTGTAATGCAAGTAGCGTATGCGCTCACGCAACTGGTCCAGAACCTTGACCGA
ACGCAGCGGTGGTAACGGCGCAGTGGCGGTTTTCATGGCTTGTTATGACTGTTTTTTTGGGGTACAGTCT
ATGCCTCGGGCATCCAAGCAGCAAGCGCGTTACGCCGTGGGTCGATGTTTGATGTTATGGAGCAGCAACG
ATGTTACGCAGCAGGGCAGTCGCCCTAAAACAAAGTTAAACATTATGAGGGAAGCGGTGATCGCCGAAGT
ATCGACTCAACTATCAGAGGTAGTTGGCGTCATCGAGCGCCATCTCGAACCGACGTTGCTGGCCGTACAT
TTGTACGGCTCCGCAGTGGATGGCGGCCTGAAGCCACACAGTGATATTGATTTGCTGGTTACGGTGACCG
TAAGGCTTGATGAAACAACGCGGCGAGCTTTGATCAACGACCTTTTGGAAACTTCGGCTTCCCCTGGAGA
GAGCGAGATTCTCCGCGCTGTAGAAGTCACCATTGTTGTGCACGACGACATCATTCCGTGGCGTTATCCA
GCTAAGCGCGAACTGCAATTTGGAGAATGGCAGCGCAATGACATTCTTGCAGGTATCTTCGAGCCAGCCA
CGATCGACATTGATCTGGCTATCTTGCTGACAAAAGCAAGAGAACATAGCGTTGCCTTGGTAGGTCCAGC
GGCGGAGGAACTCTTTGATCCGGTTCCTGAACAGGATCTATTTGAGGCGCTAAATGAAACCTTAACGCTA
TGGAACTCGCCGCCCGACTGGGCTGGCGATGAGCGAAATGTAGTGCTTACGTTGTCCCGCATTTGGTACA
GCGCAGTAACCGGCAAAATCGCGCCGAAGGATGTCGCTGCCGACTGGGCAATGGAGCGCCTGCCGGCCCA
GTATCAGCCCGTCATACTTGAAGCTAGACAGGCTTATCTTGGACAAGAAGAAGATCGCTTGGCCTCGCGC
GCAGATCAGTTGGAAGAATTTGTCCACTACGTGAAAGGCGAGATCACCAAGGTAGTCGGCAAATAACCCT
CGAGCCACCCATGACCAAAATCCCTTAACGTGAGTTACGCGTCGTTCCACTGAGCGTCAGACCCCGTAGA
AAAGATCAAAGGATCTTCTTGAGATCCTTTTTTTCTGCGCGTAATCTGCTGCTTGCAAACAAAAAAACCA
CCGCTACCAGCGGTGGTTTGTTTGCCGGATCAAGAGCTACCAACTCTTTTTCCGAAGGTAACTGGCTTCA
GCAGAGCGCAGATACCAAATACTGTTCTTCTAGTGTAGCCGTAGTTAGGCCACCACTTCAAGAACTCTGT
AGCACCGCCTACATACCTCGCTCTGCTAATCCTGTTACCAGTGGCTGCTGCCAGTGGCGATAAGTCGTGT
CTTACCGGGTTGGACTCAAGACGATAGTTACCGGATAAGGCGCAGCGGTCGGGCTGAACGGGGGGTTCGT
GCACACAGCCCAGCTTGGAGCGAACGACCTACACCGAACTGAGATACCTACAGCGTGAGCTATGAGAAAG
CGCCACGCTTCCCGAAGGGAGAAAGGCGGACAGGTATCCGGTAAGCGGCAGGGTCGGAACAGGAGAGCGC
ACGAGGGAGCTTCCAGGGGGAAACGCCTGGTATCTTTATAGTCCTGTCGGGTTTCGCCACCTCTGACTTG
AGCGTCGATTTTTGTGATGCTCGTCAGGGGGGCGGAGCCTATGGAAAAACGCCAGCAACGCGGCCTTTTT
ACGGTTCCTGGCCTTTTGCTGGCCTTTTGCTCACATGTTCTTTCCTGCGTTATCCCCTGATTCTGTGGAT
AACCGTATTACCGCCTTTGAGTGAGCTGATACCGCTCGCCGCAGCCGAACGACCGAGCGCAGCGAGTCAG
TGAGCGAGGAAGCGGAAGAGCGCCCAATACGCAAACCGCCTCTCCCCGCGCGTTGGCCGATTCATTAATG
CAGCTGGCACGACAGGTTTCCCGACTGGAAAGCGGGCAGTGAGCGCAACGCAATTAATACGCGTACCGCT
AGCCAGGAAGAGTTTGTAGAAACGCAAAAAGGCCATCCGTCAGGATGGCCTTCTGCTTAGTTTGATGCCT
GGCAGTTTATGGCGGGCGTCCTGCCCGCCACCCTCCGGGCCGTTGCTTCACAACGTTCAAATCCGCTCCC
GGCGGATTTGTCCTACTCAGGAGAGCGTTCACCGACAAACAACAGATAAAACGAAAGGCCCAGTCTTCCG
ACTGAGCCTTTCGTTTTATTTGATGCCT
