>Addgene plasmid #81616 | pDONR223_TMPO_p.D185H | depositor partial sequence | sequence record 154935 | Insert sequence
ATGCCGGAGTTCCTGGAAGACCCCTCGGTCCTGACAAAAGACAAGTTGAAGAGTGAGTTGGTCGCCAACA
ATGTGACGCTGCCGGCCGGGGAGCAGCGCAAAGACGTGTACGTCCAGCTCTACCTGCAGCACCTCACGGC
TCGCAACCGGCCGCCGCTCCCCGCCGGCACCAACAGCAAGGGGCCCCCGGACTTCTCCAGTGACGAAGAG
CGCGAGCCCACCCCGGTCCTCGGCTCTGGGGCCGCCGCCGCGGGCCGGAGCCGAGCAGCCGTCGGCAGGA
AAGCCACAAAAAAAACTGATAAACCCAGACAAGAAGATAAAGATGATCTAGATGTAACAGAGCTCACTAA
TGAAGATCTTTTGGATCAGCTTGTGAAATACGGAGTGAATCCTGGTCCTATTGTGGGAACAACCAGGAAG
CTATATGAGAAAAAGCTTTTGAAACTGAGGGAACAAGGAACAGAATCAAGATCTTCTACTCCTCTGCCAA
CAATTTCTTCTTCAGCAGAAAATACAAGGCAGAATGGAAGTAATGATTCTGACAGATACAGTCACAATGA
AGAAGACTCTAAAATAGAGCTCAAGCTTGAGAAGAGAGAACCACTAAAGGGCAGAGCAAAGACTCCAGTA
ACACTCAAGCAAAGAAGAGTTGAGCACAATCAGAGCTATTCTCAAGCTGGAATAACTGAGACTGAATGGA
CAAGTGGATCTTCAAAAGGCGGACCTCTGCAGGCATTAACTAGGGAATCTACAAGAGGGTCAAGAAGAAC
TCCAAGGAAAAGGGTGGAAACTTCAGAACATTTTCGTATAGATGGTCCAGTAATTTCAGAGAGTACTCCC
ATAGCTGAAACTATAATGGCTTCAAGCAACGAATCCTTAGTTGTCAATAGGGTGACTGGAAATTTCAAGC
ATGCATCTCCTATTCTGCCAATCACTGAATTCTCAGACATACCCAGAAGAGCACCAAAGAAACCATTGAC
AAGAGCTGAAGTGGGAGAAAAAACAGAGGAAAGAAGAGTAGAAAGGGATATTCTTAAGGAAATGTTCCCC
TATGAAGCATCTACACCAACAGGAATTAGTGCTAGTTGCCGCAGACCAATCAAAGGGGCTGCAGGCCGGC
CATTAGAACTCAGTGATTTCAGGATGGAGGAGTCTTTTTCATCTAAATATGTTCCTAAGTATGTTCCCTT
GGCAGATGTCAAGTCAGAAAAGACAAAAAAGGGACGCTCCATTCCCGTATGGATAAAAATTTTGCTGTTT
GTTGTTGTGGCAGTTTTTTTGTTTTTGGTCTATCAAGCTATGGAAACCAACCAAGTAAATCCCTTCTCTA
ATTTTCTTCATGTTGACCCTAGAAAATCCAAC
